>Addgene plasmid #193541 | pIM47 | addgene full sequence | sequence record 378711 | Addgene NGS Result
AACAAAACCCATCGTACGGCCAAGGAAGTCTCCAATAACTGTGATCCACCACAAGCGCCAGGGTTTTCCC
AGTCACGACGTTGTAAAACGACGGCCAGTCATGCATAATCCGCACGCATCTGGAATAAGGAAGTGCCATT
CCGCCTGACCTCAAATAATGATTTTATTTTGACTGATAGTGACCTGTTCGTTGCAACAGATTGATGAGCA
ATGCTTTTTTATAATGCCAACTTTGTACAAAAAAGCAGGCTTCGAAGGAGATAGAACCATGCCTTCCAAT
TGTGTCTGGGAGGATTCTTCTGCAATGGTTTACAAGGGGACTCTTAATGAAAAAATGAAGCCATCAAGGA
GCAGCAGTTTTCTGGTGGTTGCTGTCAAGAAGTTCAAGCCTGAGAGCATATGCTGGCCTGAAACTTCAAA
GAATGAGATGGATATTTTTGGAAGAATTTCACACCCAAACCTTGTCAAACTCTTAGGCTACTGCTTGGAG
GACAACAACACAGCCCTTGTATACGAGTTCATGGCAAGGGGGAGCTTGCAGAATCACCTCTTTCGGAGAG
AAACGAAGCATCTATCTTGGAGTCTCAGGGTCAATATTCTTATTGGGGCAGCTCGTGGCCTTGCCTTCCT
TCACTCACTAGAAAGACCAATCATCCACGGAGACTTTAAGGCCTCAAAAATCCTATTAGATTCGAACTAT
AATGCAAAGCTCTCGGGTCTTGGAGCCGCGAAGGATGGCCTGTATGGTGGGCCATCACATTTAACAGCAC
GAGTCGTGGGCACATATGCGTATGCACCTCCAGAATATGTAGCAACAGGGCGCCTGTATGTGAAGAGTGA
TGTCTATAACTTTGGAGTTGTGCTCCTGGAGATGCTCTCTGGTCTGAGAGCGATCGACCCAAGCCGCCCC
ACCGGGATGCTCAGCTTGGTGGATTGGGCGAAACCGTACCTGTCTGACAGGAGAAGGCTACATAGGGTAA
TAGATCCTCGTCTTGCGGGGGAGTACTCATCCAGAGGAGCCCTGCAGGCTTCACAGCTCGCACTCAGCTG
CCTTCGTAATGAACATAGTTTACGTCCATCAATGAATGAAGTCGTGGATGTTCTCGAGAGTATAGGCTTC
ATGGATACCGACCCAGCTTTCTTGTACAAAGTTGGCATTATAAGAAAGCATTGCTTATCAATTTGTTGCA
ACGAACAGGTCACTATCAGTCAAAATAAAATCATTATTTGAGGCTAGGTGGAGGCTCAGTGATGATAAGT
CTGCGATGGTGGATGCATGTGTCATGGTCATAGCTGTTTCCTGTGTGAAATTGTTATCCGCTCAGAGGGC
ACAATCCTATTCCGCGCTATCCGACAATCTCCAAGACATTAGGTGGAGTTCAGTTCGGCGTATGGCATAT
GTCGCTGGAAAGAACATGTGAGCAAAAGGCCAGCAAAAGGCCAGGAACCGTAAAAAGGCCGCGTTGCTGG
CGTTTTTCCATAGGCTCCGCCCCCCTGACGAGCATCACAAAAATCGACGCTCAAGTCAGAGGTGGCGAAA
CCCGACAGGACTATAAAGATACCAGGCGTTTCCCCCTGGAAGCTCCCTCGTGCGCTCTCCTGTTCCGACC
CTGCCGCTTACCGGATACCTGTCCGCCTTTCTCCCTTCGGGAAGCGTGGCGCTTTCTCATAGCTCACGCT
GTAGGTATCTCAGTTCGGTGTAGGTCGTTCGCTCCAAGCTGGGCTGTGTGCACGAACCCCCCGTTCAGCC
CGACCGCTGCGCCTTATCCGGTAACTATCGTCTTGAGTCCAACCCGGTAAGACACGACTTATCGCCACTG
GCAGCAGCCACTGGTAACAGGATTAGCAGAGCGAGGTATGTAGGCGGTGCTACAGAGTTCTTGAAGTGGT
GGCCTAACTACGGCTACACTAGAAGAACAGTATTTGGTATCTGCGCTCTGCTGAAGCCAGTTACCTTCGG
AAAAAGAGTTGGTAGCTCTTGATCCGGCAAACAAACCACCGCTGGTAGCGGTGGTTTTTTTGTTTGCAAG
CAGCAGATTACGCGCAGAAAAAAAGGATCTCAAGAAGATCCTTTGATCTTTTCTACGGGGTCTGACGCTC
TATTCAACAAAGCCGCCGTCCCGTCAAGTCAGCGTAAATGGGTAGGGGGCTTCAAATCGTCCGCTCTGCC
AGTGTTACAACCAATTAACAAATTCTGATTAGAAAAACTCATCGAGCATCAAATGAAACTGCAATTTATT
CATATCAGGATTATCAATACCATATTTTTGAAAAAGCCGTTTCTGTAATGAAGGAGAAAACTCACCGAGG
CAGTTCCATAGGATGGCAAGATCCTGGTATCGGTCTGCGATTCCGACTCGTCCAACATCAATACAACCTA
TTAATTTCCCCTCGTCAAAAATAAGGTTATCAAGTGAGAAATCACCATGAGTGACGACTGAATCCGGTGA
GAATGGCAAAAGCTTATGCATTTCTTTCCAGACTTGTTCAACAGGCCAGCCATTACGCTCGTCATCAAAA
TCACTCGCATCAACCAAACCGTTATTCATTCGTGATTGCGCCTGAGCGAGACGAAATACGCGATCGCTGT
TAAAAGGACAATTACAAACAGGAATCGAATGCAACCGGCGCAGGAACACTGCCAGCGCATCAACAATATT
TTCACCTGAATCAGGATATTCTTCTAATACCTGGAATGCTGTTTTCCCGGGGATCGCAGTGGTGAGTAAC
CATGCATCATCAGGAGTACGGATAAAATGCTTGATGGTCGGAAGAGGCATAAATTCCGTCAGCCAGTTTA
GTCTGACCATCTCATCTGTAACATCATTGGCAACGCTACCTTTGCCATGTTTCAGAAACAACTCTGGCGC
ATCGGGCTTCCCATACAATCGATAGATTGTCGCACCTGATTGCCCGACATTATCGCGAGCCCATTTATAC
CCATATAAATCAGCATCCATGTTGGAATTTAATCGCGGCCTCGAGCAAGACGTTTCCCGTTGAATATGGC
TCATAACACCCCTTGTATTACTGTTTATGTAAGCAGACAGTTTTATTGTTCATGATGATATATTTTTATC
TTGTGCAATGTAACATCAGAGATTTTGAGACACAACGTGGCTTTCCCCCGCCGCTCTAGAACTAGTGGAT
CCAAATAAAACGAAAGGCTCAGTCGAAAGACTGGGCCTTTCGTTTTATCTGTTGTTTGTCGCATTATACG
AGACGTCCAGGTTGGGATACCTGA
Features (pLannotate 1.2.2; 8 found; start..end, strand, type, name):
     56..99      -  CDS            lacZα (fragment): LacZα fragment of β-galactosidase; lacZ fragment
    152..251     +  protein_bind   attL1: mutant version of attL; recombination site for the Gateway® LR reaction LR Clonase™
    272..1108    +  CDS            PBL11 (fragment): PBL11_ARATH - Also known as NAK From Arabidopsis thaliana (Mouse-ear cress).
   1131..1230    -  protein_bind   attL2: mutant version of attL; recombination site for the Gateway® LR reaction LR Clonase™
   1475..2063    -  rep_origin     ori: high-copy-number ColE1/pMB1/pBR322/pUC origin of replication
   2199..3014    -  CDS            KanR: aminoglycoside phosphotransferase; aph(3')-Ia; confers resistance to kanamycin in bacteria or G418 (Geneticin®) in eukaryotes
   3130..3152    +  misc_feature   MCS (fragment): pBluescript multiple cloning site
   3152..3198    +  terminator     rrnB T1 terminator: transcription terminator T1 from the E. coli rrnB gene
