[The description below was written by a language model from this plasmid's Addgene catalogue record and pLannotate feature annotations shown in this document.]
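Description:
pIM47 is a Gateway entry clone built on the pTWIST ENTRY backbone, a small (about 3.2 kb) bacterial plasmid intended purely for propagation in E. coli and as a donor in recombinational cloning. It replicates from a high-copy ColE1/pUC-type origin and is selected with kanamycin through an aph(3')-Ia aminoglycoside phosphotransferase gene. Apart from short remnants of a lacZα fragment and a pBluescript-type multiple cloning site, plus an rrnB T1 transcription terminator that helps insulate the insert region from read-through, the backbone carries no other annotated functional elements. No promoter for the insert is annotated, which is expected for an entry vector: expression is meant to be supplied by whichever destination vector receives the insert.

The payload is ID#59, an integrated domain taken from an NLR immune receptor of Brachypodium (gene model Bradi4g28188.1.p). It sits between attL1 and attL2 sites, so an LR Clonase reaction can move it directionally into any attR-containing destination vector. Automated annotation labels the roughly 840 bp insert as a fragment resembling Arabidopsis PBL11 (NAK). This reflects sequence similarity rather than origin, and suggests that the integrated domain is related to that protein family. The record does not describe any tags or say whether a stop codon is present. The plasmid belongs to a toolkit of NLR integrated domains assembled to help identify plant targets of pathogen effectors. The idea behind such a collection is that domains integrated into NLRs can resemble effector targets, and the entry-clone format lets each domain be shuttled into the vectors needed for interaction screens or other downstream assays.
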