Addgene plasmid #193541: pIM47
Purpose: pENTRY clone for NLR Integrated Domain ID#59
Depositing lab: Nemo Peeters. Depositing organization: CNRS UMR 2594, INRA UMR 0441, Laboratoire des Interactions Plantes Micro-organismes (LIPM). Publication: An NLR integrated domain toolkit to identify plant pathogen effector targets. Landry D, Mila I, Sabbagh CRR, Zaffuto M, Pouzet C, Tremousaygue D, Dabos P, Deslandes L, Peeters N. Plant J. 2023 Sep;115(5):1443-1457. doi: 10.1111/tpj.16331. Epub 2023 Jul 24. PubMed 37248633.
Backbone
  Vector backbone: pTWIST ENTRY
  Vector type: pENTRY clone
Growth in bacteria
  Bacterial resistance: Kanamycin, 50 μg/mL
  Growth temperature: 37°C
  Growth strain: DH5alpha
  Copy number: High Copy
Gene/Insert
  Gene/Insert name: ID#59
  Species: Brachypodium (Bradi4g28188.1.p)
  Cloning method: Ligation Independent Cloning
  Sequencing primers: 5′ n/a
Terms and licenses: Academic/Nonprofit Terms; Industry Terms: Not Available to Industry
How to cite: pIM47 was a gift from Nemo Peeters (Addgene plasmid # 193541 ; http://n2t.net/addgene:193541 ; RRID:Addgene_193541)
