>Addgene plasmid #193541 | pIM47 | depositor partial sequence | sequence record 374723 | insert
TCGAAGGAGATAGAACCATGCCTTCCAATTGTGTCTGGGAGGATTCTTCTGCAATGGTTTACAAGGGGAC
TCTTAATGAAAAAATGAAGCCATCAAGGAGCAGCAGTTTTCTGGTGGTTGCTGTCAAGAAGTTCAAGCCT
GAGAGCATATGCTGGCCTGAAACTTCAAAGAATGAGATGGATATTTTTGGAAGAATTTCACACCCAAACC
TTGTCAAACTCTTAGGCTACTGCTTGGAGGACAACAACACAGCCCTTGTATACGAGTTCATGGCAAGGGG
GAGCTTGCAGAATCACCTCTTTCGGAGAGAAACGAAGCATCTATCTTGGAGTCTCAGGGTCAATATTCTT
ATTGGGGCAGCTCGTGGCCTTGCCTTCCTTCACTCACTAGAAAGACCAATCATCCACGGAGACTTTAAGG
CCTCAAAAATCCTATTAGATTCGAACTATAATGCAAAGCTCTCGGGTCTTGGAGCCGCGAAGGATGGCCT
GTATGGTGGGCCATCACATTTAACAGCACGAGTCGTGGGCACATATGCGTATGCACCTCCAGAATATGTA
GCAACAGGGCGCCTGTATGTGAAGAGTGATGTCTATAACTTTGGAGTTGTGCTCCTGGAGATGCTCTCTG
GTCTGAGAGCGATCGACCCAAGCCGCCCCACCGGGATGCTCAGCTTGGTGGATTGGGCGAAACCGTACCT
GTCTGACAGGAGAAGGCTACATAGGGTAATAGATCCTCGTCTTGCGGGGGAGTACTCATCCAGAGGAGCC
CTGCAGGCTTCACAGCTCGCACTCAGCTGCCTTCGTAATGAACATAGTTTACGTCCATCAATGAATGAAG
TCGTGGATGTTCTCGAGAGTATAGGCTTCATGGATACCG
