>Addgene plasmid #193541 | pIM47 | depositor partial sequence | sequence record 374724 | pTwist+ENTR backbone
AACAAAACCCATCGTACGGCCAAGGAAGTCTCCAATAACTGTGATCCACCACAAGCGCCAGGGTTTTCCC
AGTCACGACGTTGTAAAACGACGGCCAGTCATGCATAATCCGCACGCATCTGGAATAAGGAAGTGCCATT
CCGCCTGACCTCAAATAATGATTTTATTTTGACTGATAGTGACCTGTTCGTTGCAACAGATTGATGAGCA
ATGCTTTTTTATAATGCCAACTTTGTACAAAAAAGCAGGCTNNNNNNNNNNNNNNNNNNNNNNNNNNNNN
NNNNNNNNNNNNNNNNNNNNNACCCAGCTTTCTTGTACAAAGTTGGCATTATAAGAAAGCATTGCTTATC
AATTTGTTGCAACGAACAGGTCACTATCAGTCAAAATAAAATCATTATTTGAGGCTAGGTGGAGGCTCAG
TGATGATAAGTCTGCGATGGTGGATGCATGTGTCATGGTCATAGCTGTTTCCTGTGTGAAATTGTTATCC
GCTCAGAGGGCACAATCCTATTCCGCGCTATCCGACAATCTCCAAGACATTAGGTGGAGTTCAGTTCGGC
GTATGGCATATGTCGCTGGAAAGAACATGTGAGCAAAAGGCCAGCAAAAGGCCAGGAACCGTAAAAAGGC
CGCGTTGCTGGCGTTTTTCCATAGGCTCCGCCCCCCTGACGAGCATCACAAAAATCGACGCTCAAGTCAG
AGGTGGCGAAACCCGACAGGACTATAAAGATACCAGGCGTTTCCCCCTGGAAGCTCCCTCGTGCGCTCTC
CTGTTCCGACCCTGCCGCTTACCGGATACCTGTCCGCCTTTCTCCCTTCGGGAAGCGTGGCGCTTTCTCA
TAGCTCACGCTGTAGGTATCTCAGTTCGGTGTAGGTCGTTCGCTCCAAGCTGGGCTGTGTGCACGAACCC
CCCGTTCAGCCCGACCGCTGCGCCTTATCCGGTAACTATCGTCTTGAGTCCAACCCGGTAAGACACGACT
TATCGCCACTGGCAGCAGCCACTGGTAACAGGATTAGCAGAGCGAGGTATGTAGGCGGTGCTACAGAGTT
CTTGAAGTGGTGGCCTAACTACGGCTACACTAGAAGAACAGTATTTGGTATCTGCGCTCTGCTGAAGCCA
GTTACCTTCGGAAAAAGAGTTGGTAGCTCTTGATCCGGCAAACAAACCACCGCTGGTAGCGGTGGTTTTT
TTGTTTGCAAGCAGCAGATTACGCGCAGAAAAAAAGGATCTCAAGAAGATCCTTTGATCTTTTCTACGGG
GTCTGACGCTCTATTCAACAAAGCCGCCGTCCCGTCAAGTCAGCGTAAATGGGTAGGGGGCTTCAAATCG
TCCGCTCTGCCAGTGTTACAACCAATTAACAAATTCTGATTAGAAAAACTCATCGAGCATCAAATGAAAC
TGCAATTTATTCATATCAGGATTATCAATACCATATTTTTGAAAAAGCCGTTTCTGTAATGAAGGAGAAA
ACTCACCGAGGCAGTTCCATAGGATGGCAAGATCCTGGTATCGGTCTGCGATTCCGACTCGTCCAACATC
AATACAACCTATTAATTTCCCCTCGTCAAAAATAAGGTTATCAAGTGAGAAATCACCATGAGTGACGACT
GAATCCGGTGAGAATGGCAAAAGCTTATGCATTTCTTTCCAGACTTGTTCAACAGGCCAGCCATTACGCT
CGTCATCAAAATCACTCGCATCAACCAAACCGTTATTCATTCGTGATTGCGCCTGAGCGAGACGAAATAC
GCGATCGCTGTTAAAAGGACAATTACAAACAGGAATCGAATGCAACCGGCGCAGGAACACTGCCAGCGCA
TCAACAATATTTTCACCTGAATCAGGATATTCTTCTAATACCTGGAATGCTGTTTTCCCGGGGATCGCAG
TGGTGAGTAACCATGCATCATCAGGAGTACGGATAAAATGCTTGATGGTCGGAAGAGGCATAAATTCCGT
CAGCCAGTTTAGTCTGACCATCTCATCTGTAACATCATTGGCAACGCTACCTTTGCCATGTTTCAGAAAC
AACTCTGGCGCATCGGGCTTCCCATACAATCGATAGATTGTCGCACCTGATTGCCCGACATTATCGCGAG
CCCATTTATACCCATATAAATCAGCATCCATGTTGGAATTTAATCGCGGCCTCGAGCAAGACGTTTCCCG
TTGAATATGGCTCATAACACCCCTTGTATTACTGTTTATGTAAGCAGACAGTTTTATTGTTCATGATGAT
ATATTTTTATCTTGTGCAATGTAACATCAGAGATTTTGAGACACAACGTGGCTTTCCCCCGCCGCTCTAG
AACTAGTGGATCCAAATAAAACGAAAGGCTCAGTCGAAAGACTGGGCCTTTCGTTTTATCTGTTGTTTGT
CGCATTATACGAGACGTCCAGGTTGGGATACCTGA
